>Addgene plasmid #79255 | pAc5.1B-EGFP-DmNot2 | depositor full sequence | sequence record 148404 | pAc5.1B-EGFP-DmNot2 sequence 7809 bps
CTTCAAGGAATTAATTCTATATTCTAAAAACACAAATGATACTTCTAAAAAAAATCATGAATGGCATCAA
CTCTGAATCAAATCTTTGCAGATGCACCTACTTCTCATTTCCACTGTCACATCATTTTTCCAGATCTCGC
TGCCTGTTATGTGGCCCACAAACCAAGACACGTTTTATGGCCATTAAAGCTGGCTGATCGTCGCCAAACA
CCAAATACATATCAATATGTACATTCGAGAAAGAAGCGATCAAAGAAGCGTCTTCGGGCGAGTAGGAGAA
TGCGGAGGAGAAGGAGAACGAGCTGATCTAGTATCTCTCCACAATCCAATGCCAACTGACCAACTGGCCA
TATTCGGAGCAATTTGAAGCCAATTTCCATCGCCTGGCGATCGCTCCATTCTTGGCTATATGTTTTTCAC
CGTTCCCGGGGCCATTTTCAAAGACTCGTCGGTAAGATAAGATTGTGTCACTCGCTGTCTCTCTTCATTT
GTCGAAGAATGCTGAGGAATTTCGCGATGACGTCGGCGAGTATTTTGAAGAATGAGAATAATTTGTATTT
ATACGAAAATCAGTTAGTGGAATTTTCTACAAAAACATGTTATCTATAGATAATTTTGTTGCAAAATATG
TTGACTATGACAAAGATTGTATGTATATACCTTTAATGTATTCTCATTTTCTTATGTATTTATAATGGCA
ATGATGATACTGATGATATTTTAAGATGATGCCAGACCACAGGCTGATTTCTGCGTCTTTTGCCGAACGC
AGTGCATGTGCGGTTGTTGTTTTTTGGAATAGTTTCAATTTTCGGACTGTCCGCTTTGATTTCAGTTTCT
TGGCTTATTCAAAAAGCAAAGTAAAGCCAAAAAAGCGAGATGGCAATACCAAATGCGGCAAAACGGTAGT
GGAAGGAAAGGGGTGCGGGGCAGCGGAAGGAAGGGTGGGGCGGGGCGTGGCGGGGTCTGTGGCTGGGCGC
GACGTCACCGACGTTGGAGCCACTCCTTTGACCATGTGTGCGTGTGTGTATTATTCGTGTCTCGCCACTC
GCCGGTTGTTTTTTTCTTTTTATCTCGCTCTCTCTAGCGCCATCTCGTACGCATGCTCAACGCACCGCAT
GTTGCCGTGTCCTTTATGCGTCATTTTGGCTCGAAATAGGCAATTATTTAAACAAAGATTAGTCAACGAA
AACGCTAAAATAAATAAGTCTACAATATGGTTACTTATTGCCATGTGTGTGCAGCCAACGATAGCAACAA
AAGCAACAACACAGTGGCTTTCCCTCTTTCACTTTTTGTTTGCAAGCGCGTGCGAGCAAGACGGCACGAC
CGGCAAACGCAATTACGCTGACAAAGAGCAGACGAAGTTTTGGCCGAAAAACATCAAGGCGCCTGATACG
AATGCATTTGCAATAACAATTGCGATATTTAATATTGTTTATGAAGCTGTTTGACTTCAAAACACACAAA
AAAAAAAATAAAACAAATTATTTGAAAGAGAATTAGGAATCGGACAGCTTATCGTTACGGGCTAACAGCA
CACCGAGACGAAATAGCTTACCTGACGTCACAGCCTCTGGAAGAACTGCCGCCAAGCAGAGAGAGAGAGA
AAAAGAGGGAGAGCAGCTTAGACCGCATGTGCTTGTGTGTGAGGCGTCTCTCTCTTCGTCTCCTGTTTGC
GCAAACGCATAGACTGCACTGAGAAAATCGATTACCTATTTTTTATGAATGAATATTTGCACTATTACTA
TTCAAAACTATTAAGATAGCAATCACATTCAATAGCCAAATACTATACCACCTGAGCGATGCAACGAAAT
GATCAATTTGAGCAAAAATGCTGCATATTTAGGACGGCATCATTATAGAAATGCTTCTTGCTGTGTACTT
TTCTCTCGTCTGGCAGCTGTTTCGCCGTTATTGTTAAAACCGGCTTAAGTTAGGTGTGTTTTCTACGACT
AGTGATGCCCCTACTAGAAGATGTGTGTTGCACAAATGTCCCTGAATAACCAATTTGAAGTGCAGATAGC
AGTAAACGTAAGCTAATATGAATATTATTTAACTGTAATGTTTTAATATCGCTGGACATTACTAATAAAC
CCACTATAAACACATGTACATATGTATGTTTTGGCATACAATGAGTAGTTGGGGAAAAAATGTGTAAAAG
CACCGTGACCATCACAGCATAAAGATAACCAGCTGAAGTATCGAATATGAGTAACCCCCAAATTGAATCA
CATGCCGCAACTGATAGGACCCATGGAAGTACACTCTTCATGGCGATATACAAGACACACACAAGCACGA
ACACCCAGTTGCGGAGGAAATTCTCCGTAAATGAAAACCCAATCGGCGAACAATTCATACCCATATATGG
TAAAAGTTTTGAACGCGACTTGAGAGCGGAGAGCATTGCGGCTGATAAGGTTTTAGCGCTAAGCGGGCTT
TATAAAACGGGCTGCGGGACCAGTTTTCATATCACTACCGTTTGAGTTCTTGTGCTGTGTGGATACTCCT
CCCGACACAAAGCCGCTCCATCAGCCAGCAGTCGTCTAATCCAGAGACCCCGGATCGGGGTACCAACATG
GTGAGCAAGGGCGAGGAGCTGTTCACCGGGGTGGTGCCCATCCTGGTCGAGCTGGACGGCGACGTAAACG
GCCACAAGTTCAGCGTGTCCGGCGAGGGCGAGGGCGATGCCACCTACGGCAAGCTGACCCTGAAGTTCAT
CTGCACCACCGGCAAGCTGCCCGTGCCCTGGCCCACCCTCGTGACCACCCTGACCTACGGCGTGCAGTGC
TTCAGCCGCTACCCCGACCACATGAAGCAGCACGACTTCTTCAAGTCCGCCATGCCCGAAGGCTACGTCC
AGGAGCGCACCATCTTCTTCAAGGACGACGGCAACTACAAGACCCGCGCCGAGGTGAAGTTCGAGGGCGA
CACCCTGGTGAACCGCATCGAGCTGAAGGGCATCGACTTCAAGGAGGACGGCAACATCCTGGGGCACAAG
CTGGAGTACAACTACAACAGCCACAACGTCTATATCATGGCCGACAAGCAGAAGAACGGCATCAAGGTGA
ACTTCAAGATCCGCCACAACATCGAGGACGGCAGCGTGCAGCTCGCCGACCACTACCAGCAGAACACCCC
CATCGGCGACGGCCCCGTGCTGCTGCCCGACAACCACTACCTGAGCACCCAGTCCGCCCTGAGCAAAGAC
CCCAACGAGAAGCGCGATCACATGGTCCTGCTGGAGTTCGTGACCGCCGCCGGGATCACTCTCGGCATGG
ACGAGCTGTACAAGCCAAGCTTGATGGCGAATTTAAATTTTCAACAACCCCCGAGAAGTATAGCGAACGC
GGCGTTAGCTGGCCGGACAACAGGCGGATTCGGTGGTAGCTCCCTGGCTGGCCATGTGACGCCCACGTCG
GGCATGTTTCAAACCGACTTCGCCAACTCCTATCCAGGAACGGCGAACTACGGACAGGCGCCGCAGCAGC
AGCAACAACAGCAGCAGCAGCCCCAACTGTCGCCGAACCGGAATGCCCAGCTGTCGGTCGGCGGACCCGC
CATCTCGAGTGGCAACCGCAACGCCAACCTCTTCGGCCAGCGTCAGTTTGTGGAGCGGCGAGCCATGCAA
GGATTGGGCAGTGGCCCCATGTCGAACATGGGCAACTTCATGCAGACGGGTCGCGGCGGCTACGGAACGG
GCGGAGGCGGTGGCGGTCCTTTGAATAACTTCCACGTGTTCGGCGGCGGCGGTGGTAGCGACACCTCCAC
GCCTGCCCTGCTCGATCCCACGGAGTTCCCCTCGCTGACGAATGCGCGCGGCCAGAACGACCAGACACTG
CCCCAATCGAATCCGCTCCAGCCGCCGGGCAGCAAACCCTATGGTAATTTCTTTACCTCTTTTGGCATGG
TGAAGCAACCGACGTCAGAGCAATCGGAGTTCACGATGTCTAACGAGGACTTCCCTGCGTTACCGGGCAC
CCAAAACTCGGACGGCACAACGAACGCGGTGGGGAGCGTCGCCGGAACAGGAGGCTCCGGAGGTGCGTCC
ACAGAGAACCACTTGGACGGCACGGAAAAGCCGATGAATTCGATAGTGGTCAGCGGATCAGCGAGCGGCA
GCAGCGGTTCCAACGTCGGCGTTGTAGGCGGCAATGGTCTCGGTGCCGTTGGCAGTGGTATAGGGGGCTT
GGCAGTAGGCGGCGGCGGAGGAGCTGGTAGCTCAGGAGGCGGAGGAGTCGGCGGCAATGCAGCCAGCGGC
GTTGTCGGCGGGTCCCATGTAGGACTGGTGGGCAGTAACAGCGGCATTGGCGGCGTCAACAGCGTACCCA
ACAGCAATGCCATGATGGGCGTAGGCGGCGGCCTGGGGAGTGGAAGCGGCTCGTCTGGGAGCGGAGCGGG
CGGCGAGCATCTGAACGATAATTCCAGCAACGATAAACTTGTAAAGAGCGGCGTGCAAACTTCGCCAGAT
GGGAAGGTCACAAACATACCAGCGACCATGGTGAACAACCAGTTCGGCATGGTTGGCCTGCTGACGTTCA
TTCGGGCTGCAGAAACGGATCCCAATCTGGTGACGCTCTCCTTGGGTACGGATCTCACGGGTTTAGGCCT
GAACCTGAACTCGCAGGAGAGCTTGCATACAACCTTCGCTGGCCCCTTCGTAGCACAGCCCTGCAGAGCA
CAAGACGTTGAGTTCAACGTGCCACCCGAATATCTGATTAACTTTGCGATAAGAGACAAACTAACAGCGC
CGGTACTGAAAAAGCTGCAAGAAGACCTGCTCTTTTTCCTTTTTTACACGAACATCGGCGATATGATGCA
ATTGATGGCAGCTGCTGAATTGCATAGTCGCGAGTGGCGATACCACGTGGAGGAGAAAATATGGATAACT
CGAATTCCTGGCATTGATCAATATGAAAAAAATGGTACAAAAGAGCGCGGCACCTTCTACTACTTTGATG
CGCAAAGTTGGAAACGTTTGTCCAAGGTTTTCCAAATAGATCCCGAGAAATTAGATAAATGTCCCAATAT
AAGTGCGTTTATGAATGGACAGTCTGTATAATCTAGAGGGCCCGCGGTTCGAAGGTAAGCCTATCCCTAA
CCCTCTCCTCGGTCTCGATTCTACGCGTACCGGTCATCATCACCATCACCATTGAGTTTAAACCCGCTGA
TCAGCCTCGACTGTGCCTTCTAAGGCCTGAGCTCGCTGATCAGCCTCGATCGAGGATCCAGACATGATAA
GATACATTGATGAGTTTGGACAAACCACAACTAGAATGCAGTGAAAAAAATGCTTTATTTGTGAAATTTG
TGATGCTATTGCTTTATTTGTAACCATTATAAGCTGCAATAAACAAGTTAACAACAACAATTGCATTCAT
TTTATGTTTCAGGTTCAGGGGGAGGTGTGGGAGGTTTTTTAAAGCAAGTAAAACCTCTACAAATGTGGTA
TGGCTGATTATGATCAGTCGACCGATGCCCTTGAGAGCCTTCAACCCAGTCAGCTCCTTCCGGTGGGCGC
GGGGCATGACTATCGTCGCCGCACTTATGACTGTCTTCTTTATCATGCAACTCGTAGGACAGGTGCCGGC
AGCGCTCTGGGTCATTTTCGGCGAGGACCGCTTTCGCTGGAGCGCGACGATGATCGGCCTGTCGCTTGCG
GTATTCGGAATCTTGCACGCCCTCGCTCAAGCCTTCGTCACTGGTCCCGCCACCAAACGTTTCGGCGAGA
AGCAGGCCATTATCGCCGGCATGGCGGCCGACGCGCTGGGCTACGTCTTGCTGGCGTTCGCGACGCGAGG
CTGGATGGCCTTCCCCATTATGATTCTTCTCGCTTCCGGCGGCATCGGGATGCCCGCGTTGCAGGCCATG
CTGTCCAGGCAGGTAGATGACGACCATCAGGGACAGCTTCAAGGATCGCTCGCGGCTCTTACCAGCCAGC
AAAAGGCCAGGAACCGTAAAAAGGCCGCGTTGCTGGCGTTTTTCCATAGGCTCCGCCCCCCTGACGAGCA
TCACAAAAATCGACGCTCAAGTCAGAGGTGGCGAAACCCGACAGGACTATAAAGATACCAGGCGTTTCCC
CCTGGAAGCTCCCTCGTGCGCTCTCCTGTTCCGACCCTGCCGCTTACCGGATACCTGTCCGCCTTTCTCC
CTTCGGGAAGCGTGGCGCTTTCTCAATGCTCACGCTGTAGGTATCTCAGTTCGGTGTAGGTCGTTCGCTC
CAAGCTGGGCTGTGTGCACGAACCCCCCGTTCAGCCCGACCGCTGCGCCTTATCCGGTAACTATCGTCTT
GAGTCCAACCCGGTAAGACACGACTTATCGCCACTGGCAGCAGCCACTGGTAACAGGATTAGCAGAGCGA
GGTATGTAGGCGGTGCTACAGAGTTCTTGAAGTGGTGGCCTAACTACGGCTACACTAGAAGGACAGTATT
TGGTATCTGCGCTCTGCTGAAGCCAGTTACCTTCGGAAAAAGAGTTGGTAGCTCTTGATCCGGCAAACAA
ACCACCGCTGGTAGCGGTGGTTTTTTTGTTTGCAAGCAGCAGATTACGCGCAGAAAAAAAGGATCTCAAG
AAGATCCTTTGATCTTTTCTACGGGGTCTGACGCTCAGTGGAACGAAAACTCACGTTAAGGGATTTTGGT
CATGAGATTATCAAAAAGGATCTTCACCTAGATCCTTTTAAATTAAAAATGAAGTTTTAAATCAATCTAA
AGTATATATGAGTAAACTTGGTCTGACAGTTACCAATGCTTAATCAGTGAGGCACCTATCTCAGCGATCT
GTCTATTTCGTTCATCCATAGTTGCCTGACTCCCCGTCGTGTAGATAACTACGATACGGGAGGGCTTACC
ATCTGGCCCCAGTGCTGCAATGATACCGCGAGACCCACGCTCACCGGCTCCAGATTTATCAGCAATAAAC
CAGCCAGCCGGAAGGGCCGAGCGCAGAAGTGGTCCTGCAACTTTATCCGCCTCCATCCAGTCTATTAATT
GTTGCCGGGAAGCTAGAGTAAGTAGTTCGCCAGTTAATAGTTTGCGCAACGTTGTTGCCATTGCTGCAGG
CATCGTGGTGTCACGCTCGTCGTTTGGTATGGCTTCATTCAGCTCCGGTTCCCAACGATCAAGGCGAGTT
ACATGATCCCCCATGTTGTGCAAAAAAGCGGTTAGCTCCTTCGGTCCTCCGATCGTTGTCAGAAGTAAGT
TGGCCGCAGTGTTATCACTCATGGTTATGGCAGCACTGCATAATTCTCTTACTGTCATGCCATCCGTAAG
ATGCTTTTCTGTGACTGGTGAGTACTCAACCAAGTCATTCTGAGAATAGTGTATGCGGCGACCGAGTTGC
TCTTGCCCGGCGTCAACACGGGATAATACCGCGCCACATAGCAGAACTTTAAAAGTGCTCATCATTGGAA
AACGTTCTTCGGGGCGAAAACTCTCAAGGATCTTACCGCTGTTGAGATCCAGTTCGATGTAACCCACTCG
TGCACCCAACTGATCTTCAGCATCTTTTACTTTCACCAGCGTTTCTGGGTGAGCAAAAACAGGAAGGCAA
AATGCCGCAAAAAAGGGAATAAGGGCGACACGGAAATGTTGAATACTCATACTCTTCCTTTTTCAATATT
ATTGAAGCATTTATCAGGGTTATTGTCTCATGAGCGGATACATATTTGAATGTATTTAGAAAAATAAACA
AATAGGGGTTCCGCGCACATTTCCCCGAAAAGTGCCACCTGACGTCTAAGAAACCATTATTATCATGACA
TTAACCTATAAAAATAGGCGTATCACGAGGCCCTTTCGT
Features (pLannotate 1.2.2; 10 found; start..end, strand, type, name):
     56..2568    +  promoter       Ac5 promoter: Drosophila melanogaster actin 5C promoter
   2588..3304    +  CDS            EGFP: EGFP is a basic (constitutively fluorescent) green fluorescent protein published in 1996, derived from Aequorea victoria. It is reported to be a rapidly-maturing weak dimer with moderate acid sensitivity.
   3314..5068    +  CDS            Rga: RGA_DROME - Also known as Not2 From Drosophila melanogaster (Fruit fly).
   5094..5135    +  CDS            V5 tag: epitope tag from simian virus 5
   5235..5369    -  polyA_signal   SV40 poly(A) signal: SV40 polyadenylation signal
   5392..5476    -  CDS            large T antigen (fragment): large T antigen from SV40 (simian virus 40)
   5477..5947    +  CDS            TcR (fragment): tetracycline efflux protein; tet; confers resistance to tetracycline
   5991..6579    -  rep_origin     ori: high-copy-number ColE1/pMB1/pBR322/pUC origin of replication
   6750..7610    -  CDS            AmpR: β-lactamase; bla; confers resistance to ampicillin, carbenicillin, and related antibiotics
   7611..7715    -  promoter       AmpR promoter: bla
