[The description below was written by a language model from this plasmid's Addgene catalogue record and pLannotate feature annotations shown in this document.]
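Description:
pAc5.1B-EGFP-DmNot2 is a Drosophila Schneider 2 (S2) cell expression plasmid built on pAc5.1B-EGFP, a derivative of a commercial pAc5.1 vector in which an EGFP coding sequence has been placed downstream of the promoter. It is propagated in E. coli through a ColE1/pUC-type origin of replication and selected with ampicillin via the β-lactamase gene and its own bla promoter. The annotation describes the origin as a high-copy type, whereas the catalogue entry lists the plasmid as low copy. No marker for selection in insect cells is annotated, which is consistent with use in transient transfection.

The payload is a single expression cassette driven by the Drosophila melanogaster actin 5C (Ac5) promoter, a strong constitutive promoter in fly cells. It directs expression of EGFP followed directly by the D. melanogaster Not2 coding sequence (gene Rga, also called regena), about 1.76 kb, inserted between HindIII and XbaI sites so that EGFP sits at the N terminus of the fusion. A backbone-derived V5 epitope lies just downstream of the insert, but the record does not say whether it is read through in frame or cut off by a stop codon. An SV40 polyadenylation signal follows the cassette. Short annotated fragments of SV40 large T antigen and a tetracycline resistance gene appear to be non-functional backbone remnants.

The deposited full sequence is 7,809 nt, which fits the listed backbone plus insert, whereas the catalogue's total size of 6,089 bp does not. The construct is intended for expressing fluorescently tagged Not2 in S2 cells, and the associated publication concerns links between mRNA deadenylation and decapping.
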