Addgene plasmid #79255: pAc5.1B-EGFP-DmNot2
Purpose: Expresses EGFP-tagged DmNot2 in S2 cells
Depositing lab: Elisa Izaurralde. Depositing organization: Max Planck Institute for Developmental Biology. Publication: HPat provides a link between deadenylation and decapping in metazoa. Haas G, Braun JE, Igreja C, Tritschler F, Nishihara T, Izaurralde E. J Cell Biol. 2010 Apr 19. 189(2):289-302. 10.1083/jcb.200910141 PubMed 20404111.
Backbone
  Vector backbone: pAc5.1B-EGFP
  Backbone manufacturer: Invitrogen
  Backbone size w/o insert (bp): 6051
  Total vector size (bp): 6089
  Vector type: Schneider 2 cell Expression
Growth in bacteria
  Bacterial resistance: Ampicillin, 100 μg/mL
  Growth temperature: 37°C
  Growth strain: DH5alpha
  Copy number: Low Copy
Gene/Insert
  Gene/Insert name: DmNot2 (alt name: regena)
  Species: D. melanogaster (fly)
  Insert size (bp): 1758
  GenBank ID: NM_169080
  Entrez Gene: Rga (a.k.a. Dmel_CG2161, CG2138, CG2161, Dmel\CG2161, NOT2, Not2, RGA, l(3)03834, not2)
  Promoter: Ac5 promoter
  Tag / fusion protein: EGFP (N terminal on backbone)
  Cloning method: Restriction Enzyme; 5′ cloning site HindIII (not destroyed); 3′ cloning site XbaI (not destroyed)
  Sequencing primers: 5′ EGFP-forw; 3′ Bgh rev primer
Terms and licenses: Academic/Nonprofit Terms; Industry Terms: Not Available to Industry
How to cite: pAc5.1B-EGFP-DmNot2 was a gift from Elisa Izaurralde (Addgene plasmid # 79255 ; http://n2t.net/addgene:79255 ; RRID:Addgene_79255)
