>Addgene plasmid #79255 | pAc5.1B-EGFP-DmNot2 | addgene partial sequence | sequence record 153158 | EGFP-C 5'-CATGGTCCTGCTGGAGTTCGTG-3'
ATGGACGAGCTGTACAAGCCAAGCTTGATGGCGAATTTAAATTTTCAACAACCCCCGAGAAGTATAGCGA
ACGCGGCGTTAGCTGGCCGGACAACAGGCGGATTCGGTGGTAGCTCCCTGGCTGGCCATGTGACGCCCAC
GTCGGGCATGTTTCAAACCGACTTCGCCAACTCCTATCCAGGAACGGCGAACTACGGACAGGCGCCGCAG
CAGCAGCAACAACAGCAGCAGCAGCCCCAACTGTCGCCGAACCGGAATGCCCAGCTGTCGGTCGGCGGAC
CCGCCATCTCGAGCGGCAACCGCAACGCCAACCTCTTCGGCCAGCGTCAGTTTGTGGAGCGGCGAGCCAT
GCAAGGATTGGGCAGTGGCCCCATGTCGAACATGGGCAACTTCATGCAGACGGGTCGCGGCGGCTACGGA
ACGGGCGGAGGCGGTGGCGGTCCTTTGAATAACTTCCACGTGTTCGGCGGCGGCGGTGGTAGCGACACCT
CCACGCCTGCCCTGCTCGATCCCACGGAGTTCCCCTCGCTGACGAATGCGCGCGGCCAGAACGACCAGAC
ACTGCCCCAATCGAATCCGCTCCAGCCGCCGGGCAGCAAACCCTATGGTAATTTCTTTACCTCTTTTGGC
ATGGTGAAGCAACCGACGTCAGAGCAATCGGAGTTCACGATGTCTAACGAGGACTTCCCTGCGTTACCGG
GCACCCAAAACTCGGACGGCACAACGAACGCGGTGGGGAGCGTCGCCGGAACAGGAGGCTCCGGAGGTGC
GTCCACAGAGAACCACTTGGACGGCACGGAAAAGCCGATGAATTCGATAGTGGTCAGCGGATCAGCGAGC
GGCAGCAGCGGTTCCAACGTCGGCGTTGTAGGCGGCAATGGTCTCGGTGCCGTTGGCAGTGGTATAGGGG
GCTTGGCAGTAGGCGGCGGCGGAGGAGCTGGTAGCTCAG
