>Addgene plasmid #79255 | pAc5.1B-EGFP-DmNot2 | addgene partial sequence | sequence record 153162 | EBV-rev 5'-GTGGTTTGTCCAAACTCATC-3'
GATCCTCGATCGAGGCTGATCAGCGAGCTCAGGCCTTAGAAGGCACAGTCGAGGCTGATCAGCGGGTTTA
AACTCAATGGTGATGGTGATGATGACCGGTACGCGTAGAATCGAGACCGAGGAGAGGGTTAGGGATAGGC
TTACCTTCGAACCGCGGGCCCTCTAGATTATACAGACTGTCCATTCATAAACGCACTTATATTGGGACAT
TTATCTAATTTCTCGGGATCTATTTGGAAAACCTTGGACAAACGTTTCCAACTTTGCGCATCAAAGTAGT
AGAAGGTGCCGCGCTCTTTTGTACCATTTTTTTCATATTGATCAATGCCAGGAATTCGAGTTATCCATAT
TTTCTCCTCCACGTGGTATCGCCACTCGCGACTATGCAATTCAGCAGCTGCCATCAATTGCATCATATCG
CCGATGTTCGTGTAAAAAAGGAAAAAGAGCAGGTCTTCTTGCAGCTTTTTCAGTACCGGCGCTGTTAGTT
TGTCTCTTATCGCAAAGTTAATCAGATATTCGGGTGGCACGTTGAACTCAACGTCTTGTGCTCTGCAGGG
CTGTGCTACGAAGGGGCCAGCGAAGGTTGTATGCAAGCTCTCCTGCGAGTTCAGGTTCAGGCCTAAACCC
GTGAGATCCGTACCCAAGGAGAGCGTCACCAGATTGGGATCCGTTTCTGCAGCCCGAATGAACGTCAGCA
GGCCAACCATGCCGAACTGGTTGTTCACCATGGTCGCTGGTATGTTTGTGACCTTCCCATCTGGCGAAGT
TTGCACGCCGCTCTTTACAAGTTTATCGTTGCTGGAATTATCGTTCAGATGCTCGCCGCCCGCTCCGCTC
CCAGACGAGCCGCTTCCACTCCCCAGGCCGCCGCCTACGCCCATCATGGCATTGCTGTTGGGTACGCTGT
TGACGCCGCCAATGCCGCTGTTACTGCCCACCAGTCCTACATGGGACCCGCCGACAACGCCGCTGGCTGC
ATTGCCGCCGACTCCTCCGCCTCCTGAGCTACCAGCTCCTCCG
